Addgene plasmid #149156: pGBW-m4046616
Purpose: Yeast Expression plasmid for SARS-CoV-2 nsp8
Depositing lab: Ginkgo Bioworks & Benjie Chen. Depositing organization: Ginkgo Bioworks.
Backbone
  Vector backbone: AmpR; 2u URA3
  Backbone size w/o insert (bp): 4078
  Vector type: Yeast Expression
  Selectable markers: URA3
Growth in bacteria
  Bacterial resistance: Ampicillin, 100 μg/mL
  Growth temperature: 37°C
  Growth strain: DH5alpha
  Copy number: High Copy
Gene/Insert
  Gene/Insert name: SARS-CoV-2 nsp8
  Species: S. cerevisiae (budding yeast); Severe acute respiratory syndrome coronavirus 2
  Insert size (bp): 587
  Mutation: wt
  Entrez Gene: ORF1ab (a.k.a. GU280_gp01)
  Promoter: pTEF1
  Cloning method: Unknown
Resource information
  A portion of this plasmid was derived from a plasmid made by: GinkgoBioworks
Depositor comments: NCBI Reference Sequence: YP_009725304.1. Created by gene synthesis with Not1 site. NGS used for QC was performed by Ginkgo and may not fully cover the entire plasmid.
How to cite: pGBW-m4046616 was a gift from Ginkgo Bioworks & Benjie Chen (Addgene plasmid # 149156 ; http://n2t.net/addgene:149156 ; RRID:Addgene_149156)
