[The description below was written by a language model from this plasmid's Addgene catalogue record and pLannotate feature annotations shown in this document.]
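Description:
pGBW-m4046616 is a yeast episomal expression plasmid carrying the SARS-CoV-2 non-structural protein 8 (nsp8) coding sequence, built on an E. coli/S. cerevisiae shuttle backbone. In bacteria it replicates from a high-copy ColE1/pUC-type origin and is selected with ampicillin through the β-lactamase gene, which the annotation places downstream of a cat promoter. A short rop-like segment is annotated adjacent to AmpR, although the catalogue lists the plasmid as high copy. Phage T3Te and T7Te terminators flank the bacterial origin, and a tonB terminator lies beyond the AmpR cassette, which presumably insulates these modules from read-through transcription. In yeast, the 2μ origin supports multicopy episomal maintenance. The URA3 marker, with its own promoter, allows selection in ura3 strains on medium lacking uracil and counterselection with 5-fluoroorotic acid.

The expression cassette consists of the constitutive S. cerevisiae TEF1 promoter, the wild-type nsp8 open reading frame of roughly 590 bp, and a CYC1 terminator fragment. The insert was made by gene synthesis and corresponds to the nsp8 portion of the ORF1ab replicase polyprotein. The automated feature table identifies it only as a fragment of polyprotein 1a and attaches a functional note about nsp10. That note reflects the generic polyprotein database entry rather than the identity of this insert. No epitope tags or reporters are annotated. The plasmid is intended for constitutive expression of nsp8 in budding yeast, though the record gives no more specific application. The depositor notes that the NGS-derived sequence of 5,311 nt may not fully cover the whole plasmid. This length is larger than the sum of the listed backbone and insert sizes.
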