Features (pLannotate 1.2.2; 13 found; start..end, strand, type, name):
     10..417     +  promoter       TEF1 promoter: S. cerevisiae TEF1; promoter for EF-1α
    434..1021    +  CDS            R1A_SARS2 (fragment): Experimental evidence at protein level: Swiss-Prot protein existence level 1. [Non-structural protein 10]: Plays a pivotal role in viral transcription by stimulating both nsp14 3'-5' exoribonuclease and nsp16 2'-O-methyltransferase activities. Therefore plays an essential role in viral mRNAs cap methylation. From Severe acute respiratory syndrome coronavirus 2 (2019-nCoV) (SARS-CoV-2).
   1050..1222    +  terminator     CYC1 terminator (fragment): S. cerevisiae CYC1; transcription terminator for CYC1
   1258..1434    +  promoter       URA3 promoter (fragment): S. cerevisiae URA3
   1435..2238    +  CDS            URA3: orotidine-5'-phosphate decarboxylase, required for uracil biosynthesis; S. cerevisiae URA3; yeast auxotrophic marker, counterselectable with 5-fluoroorotic acid (5-FOA)
   2321..3303    -  rep_origin     2μ ori: yeast 2μ plasmid origin of replication
   3381..3410    +  terminator     T3Te terminator: phage T3 early transcription terminator
   3432..4019    +  rep_origin     ori: high-copy-number ColE1/pMB1/pBR322/pUC origin of replication
   4031..4058    -  terminator     T7Te terminator: phage T7 early transcription terminator
   4082..4273    -  CDS            rop: Rop protein, which maintains plasmids at low copy number; rop
   4274..5134    -  CDS            AmpR: β-lactamase; bla; confers resistance to ampicillin, carbenicillin, and related antibiotics
   5135..5237    -  promoter       cat promoter: promoter of the E. coli cat gene encoding chloramphenicol acetyltransferase
   5238..5269    -  terminator     tonB terminator: bidirectional E. coli tonB-P14 transcription terminator
>Addgene plasmid #149156 | pGBW-m4046616 | depositor full sequence | sequence record 291609 | Full Sequence
GCGGCCGCCCCACACACCATAGCTTCAAAATGTTTCTACTCCTTTTTTACTCTTCCAGATTTTCTCGGAC
TCCGCGCATCGCCGTACCACTTCAAAACACCCAAGCACAGCATACTAAATTTCCCCTCTTTCTTCCTCTA
GGGTGTCGTTAATTACCCGTACTAAAGGTTTGGAAAAGAAAAAAGAGACCGCCTCGTTTCTTTTTCTTCG
TCGAAAAAGGCAATAAAAATTTTTATCACGTTTCTTTTTCTTGAAAATTTTTTTTTTTGATTTTTTTCTC
TTTCGATGACCTCCCATTGATATTTAAGTTAATAAACGGTCTTCAATTTCTCAAGTTTCAGTTTCATTTT
TCTTGTTCTATTACAACTTTTTTTACTTCTTGCTCATTAGAAAGAAAGCATAGCAATCTAATCTAAGTTT
TAATTACAAAATGATAGCCTCAGAGTTTAGTTCCCTTCCATCATATGCAGCTTTTGCTACTGCTCAAGAA
GCTTATGAGCAGGCTGTTGCTAATGGTGATTCTGAAGTTGTTCTTAAAAAGTTGAAGAAGTCTTTGAATG
TGGCTAAATCTGAATTTGACCGTGATGCAGCCATGCAACGTAAGTTGGAAAAGATGGCTGATCAAGCTAT
GACCCAAATGTATAAACAGGCTAGATCTGAGGACAAGAGGGCAAAAGTTACTAGTGCTATGCAGACAATG
CTTTTCACTATGCTTAGAAAGTTGGATAATGATGCACTCAACAACATTATCAACAATGCAAGAGATGGTT
GTGTTCCCTTGAACATAATACCTCTTACAACAGCAGCCAAACTAATGGTTGTCATACCAGACTATAACAC
ATATAAAAATACGTGTGATGGTACAACATTTACTTATGCATCAGCATTGTGGGAAATCCAACAGGTTGTA
GATGCAGATAGTAAAATTGTTCAACTTAGTGAAATTAGTATGGACAATTCACCTAATTTAGCATGGCCTC
TTATTGTAACAGCTTTAAGGGCCAATTCTGCTGTCAAATTATAAACAGGCCCCTTTTCCTTTGTCGATAT
CATGTAATTAGTTATGTCACGCTTACATTCACGCCCTCCTCCCACATCCGCTCTAACCGAAAAGGAAGGA
GTTAGACAACCTGAAGTCTAGGTCCCTATTTATTTTTTTTAATAGTTATGTTAGTATTAAGAACGTTATT
TATATTTCAAATTTTTCTTTTTTTTCTGTACAAAGCGGCCGCCGAACCACTAGTGCACTGCAGTACACGG
TTTCCTTGAAATTTTTTTGATTCGGTAATCTCCGAACAGAAGGAAGAACGAAGGAAGGAGCACAGACTTA
GATTGGTATATATACGCATATGTAGTGTTGAAGAAACATGAAATTGCCCAGTATTCTTAACCCAACTGCA
CAGAACAAAAACGTGCAGGAAACGAAGATAAATCATGTCGAAAGCTACATATAAGGAACGTGCTGCTACT
CATCCTAGTCCTGTTGCTGCCAAGCTATTTAATATCATGCACGAAAAGCAAACAAACTTGTGTGCTTCAT
TGGATGTTCGTACCACCAAGGAATTACTGGAGTTAGTTGAAGCATTAGGTCCCAAAATTTGTTTACTAAA
AACACATGTGGATATCTTGACTGATTTTTCCATGGAGGGCACAGTTAAGCCGCTAAAGGCATTATCCGCC
AAGTACAATTTTTTACTCTTCGAGGACAGAAAATTTGCTGACATTGGTAATACAGTCAAATTGCAGTACT
CTGCGGGTGTATACAGAATAGCAGAATGGGCAGACATTACGAATGCACACGGTGTGGTGGGCCCAGGTAT
TGTTAGCGGTTTGAAGCAGGCGGCAGAAGAAGTAACAAAGGAACCTAGAGGCCTTTTGATGTTAGCAGAA
TTGTCATGCAAGGGCTCCCTATCTACTGGAGAATATACTAAGGGTACTGTTGACATTGCGAAGAGCGACA
AAGATTTTGTTATCGGCTTTATTGCTCAAAGAGACATGGGTGGAAGAGATGAAGGTTACGATTGGTTGAT
TATGACACCCGGTGTGGGTTTAGATGACAAGGGAGATGCATTGGGTCAACAGTATAGAACCGTGGATGAT
GTGGTTTCTACAGGATCTGACATTATTATTGTTGGAAGAGGACTATTTGCAAAGGGAAGGGATGCTAAGG
TAGAGGGTGAACGTTACAGAAAAGCAGGCTGGGAAGCATATTTGAGAAGATGCGGCCAGCAAAACTAAAA
AACTGTATTATAAGTAAATGCATGTATACTAAACTCACAAATTAGAGCTTCAATTTAATTATATCAGTTA
TTACCCGAGTAACGAAGCATCTGTGCTTCATTTTGTAGAACAAAAATGCAACGCGAGAGCGCTAATTTTT
CAAACAAAGAATCTGAGCTGCATTTTTACAGAACAGAAATGCAACGCGAAAGCGCTATTTTACCAACGAA
GAATCTGTGCTTCATTTTTGTAAAACAAAAATGCAACGCGAGAGCGCTAATTTTTCAAACAAAGAATCTG
AGCTGCATTTTTACAGAACAGAAATGCAACGCGAGAGCGCTATTTTACCAACAAAGAATCTATACTTCTT
TTTTGTTCTACAAAAATGCATCCCGAGAGCGCTATTTTTCTAACAAAGCATCTTAGATTACTTTTTTTCT
CCTTTGTGCGCTCTATAATGCAGTCTCTTGATAACTTTTTGCACTGTAGGTCCGTTAAGGTTAGAAGAAG
GCTACTTTGGTGTCTATTTTCTCTTCCATAAAAAAAGCCTGACTCCACTTCCCGCGTTTACTGATTACTA
GCGAAGCTGCGGGTGCATTTTTTCAAGATAAAGGCATCCCCGATTATATTCTATACCGATGTGGATTGCG
CATACTTTGTGAACAGAAAGTGATAGCGTTGATGATTCTTCATTGGTCAGAAAATTATGAACGGTTTCTT
CTATTTTGTCTCTATATACTACGTATAGGAAATGTTTACATTTTCGTATTGTTTTCGATTCACTCTATGA
ATAGTTCTTACTACAATTTTTTTGTCTAAAGAGTAATACTAGAGATAAACATAAAAAATGTAGAGGTCGA
GTTTAGATGCAAGTTCAAGGAGCGAAAGGTGGATGGGTAGGTTATATAGGGATATAGCACAGAGATATAT
AGCAAAGAGATACTTTTGAGCAATGTTTGTGGAAGCGGTATTCGCAATATTTTAGTAGCTCGTTACAGTC
CGGTGCGTTTTTGGTTTTTTGAAAGTGCGTCATCAGAGCGCTTTTGGTTTTCAAAAGCGCTCTGAAGTTC
CTATACTTTCTAGCTAGAGAATAGGAACTTCCCGAGCGGCCGCGTGTTACAAGCTTGACTCCAGCGTAAC
TGGACTGCAATCAACTCACTGGCTCACCTTCACGGGTGGGCCTTTCTTCGGTAGAAAATCAAAGGATCTT
CTTGAGATCCTTTTTTTCTGCGCGTAATCTGCTGCTTGCAAACAAAAAAACCACCGCTACCAGCGGTGGT
TTGTTTGCCGGATCAAGAGCTACCAACTCTTTTTCCGAGGTAACTGGCTTCAGCAGAGCGCAGATACCAA
ATACTGTTCTTCTAGTGTAGCCGTAGTTAGGCCACCACTTCAAGAACTCTGTAGCACCGCCTACATACCT
CGCTCTGCTAATCCTGTTACCAGTGGCTGCTGCCAGTGGCGATAAGTCGTGTCTTACCGGGTTGGACTCA
AGACGATAGTTACCGGATAAGGCGCAGCGGTCGGGCTGAACGGGGGGTTCGTGCACACAGCCCAGCTTGG
AGCGAACGACCTACACCGAACTGAGATACCTACAGCGTGAGCTATGAGAAAGCGCCACGCTTCCCGAAGG
GAGAAAGGCGGACAGGTATCCGGTAAGCGGCAGGGTCGGAACAGGAGAGCGCACGAGGGAGCTTCCAGGG
GTAAACGCCTGGTATCTTTATAGTCCTGTCGGGTTTCGCCACCTCTGACTTGAGCATCGATTTTTGTGAT
GCTCGTCAGGGGGGCGGAGCCTATGGAAAAACGCCAGCAACGCAGAAAGGCCCACCCGAAGGTGAGCCAG
GTGATTACATTTGGGCCCTCATCAGAGGTTTTCACCGTCATCACCGAAACGCGCGAGGCAGCTGCGGTAA
AGCTCATCAGCGTGGTCGTGAAGCGATTCACAGATGTCTGCCTGTTCATCCGCGTCCAGCTCGTTGAGTT
TCTCCAGAAGCGTTAATGTCTGGCTTCTGATAAAGCGGGCCATGTTAAGGGCGGTTTTTTCCTGTTTGGT
CACTTACCAATGCTTAATCAGTGAGGCACCTATCTCAGCGATCTGTCTATTTCGTTCATCCATAGTTGCC
TGACTCCCCGTCGTGTAGATAACTACGATGCGGGAGGGCTTACCATCTGGCCCCAGTGCTGCAATGATAC
CGCGAGACCCACGCTCACCGGCTCCAGATTTATCAGCAATAAACCAGCCAGCCGGGAGGGCCGAGCGCAG
AAGTGATCCTGCAACTTTATCCGCCTCCATCCAGTCTATTAATTGTTGCCGGGAAGCTAGAGTAAGTAGT
TCGCCAGTTAATAGTTTGCGCAACGTTGTTGCCATTGCTACAGGCATCGTGGTGTCACGCTCGTCGTTTG
GTATGGCTTCATTCAGCTCCGGTTCCCAACGATCAAGGCGAGTTACATGATCCCCCATGTTGTGCAAAAA
AGCGGTTAGCTCCTTCGGTCCTCCGATCGTTGCCAGAAGTAAGTTGGCCGCAGTGTTATCACTCATGGTT
ATGGCAGCACTGCATAATTCTCTTACTGTCATGCCATCCGTGAGATGCTTTTCTGTGACTGGTGAGTACT
CAACCAAGTCATTCTGAGAATAGTGTATGCGGCGACCGAGTTGCTCTTGCCCGGCGTCAATACGGGATAA
TACCGCGCCACATAGCAGAACTTTAAAAGTGCTCATCATTGGAAAACGTTCTTCGGGGCGTAAACTCTCA
AGGATCTTACCGCTGTTGAGATCCAGTTCGATGTAACCCACTCGTGCACCCAACTGATCTTCAGCATCTT
TTACTTTCACCAGCGTTTCTGGGTGAGCAAAAACAGGAAGGCAAAATGCCGCAAAAAAGGGAATAAGGGC
GACACGGAAATGTTGAATACTCATTTTAGCTTCCTTAGCTCCTGAAAATCTCGATAACTCAAAAAATACG
CCCGGTAGTGATCTTATTTCATTATGGTGAAAGTTGGAACCTCTTACGTGCCGATCAAGTCAAAAGCCTC
CGGTCGGAGGCTTTTGACTTTCTGCTATGGAGGTCAGGTATGATTTAAATGGTCAGTTAGA
