Features (pLannotate 1.2.2; 13 found; start..end, strand, type, name):
     10..417     +  promoter       TEF1 promoter: S. cerevisiae TEF1; promoter for EF-1α
    434..1021    +  CDS            R1A_SARS2 (fragment): Experimental evidence at protein level: Swiss-Prot protein existence level 1. [Non-structural protein 10]: Plays a pivotal role in viral transcription by stimulating both nsp14 3'-5' exoribonuclease and nsp16 2'-O-methyltransferase activities. Therefore plays an essential role in viral mRNAs cap methylation. From Severe acute respiratory syndrome coronavirus 2 (2019-nCoV) (SARS-CoV-2).
   1050..1222    +  terminator     CYC1 terminator (fragment): S. cerevisiae CYC1; transcription terminator for CYC1
   1258..1434    +  promoter       URA3 promoter (fragment): S. cerevisiae URA3
   1435..2238    +  CDS            URA3: orotidine-5'-phosphate decarboxylase, required for uracil biosynthesis; S. cerevisiae URA3; yeast auxotrophic marker, counterselectable with 5-fluoroorotic acid (5-FOA)
   2321..3303    -  rep_origin     2μ ori: yeast 2μ plasmid origin of replication
   3381..3410    +  terminator     T3Te terminator: phage T3 early transcription terminator
   3432..4019    +  rep_origin     ori: high-copy-number ColE1/pMB1/pBR322/pUC origin of replication
   4031..4058    -  terminator     T7Te terminator: phage T7 early transcription terminator
   4082..4273    -  CDS            rop: Rop protein, which maintains plasmids at low copy number; rop
   4274..5134    -  CDS            AmpR: β-lactamase; bla; confers resistance to ampicillin, carbenicillin, and related antibiotics
   5135..5237    -  promoter       cat promoter: promoter of the E. coli cat gene encoding chloramphenicol acetyltransferase
   5238..5269    -  terminator     tonB terminator: bidirectional E. coli tonB-P14 transcription terminator
>Addgene plasmid #149156 | pGBW-m4046616 | addgene full sequence | sequence record 298252 | Ginkgo NGS Result
GCGGCCGCCCCACACACCATAGCTTCAAAATGTTTCTACTCCTTTTTTACTCTTCCAGATTTTCTCGGAC
TCCGCGCATCGCCGTACCACTTCAAAACACCCAAGCACAGCATACTAAATTTCCCCTCTTTCTTCCTCTA
GGGTGTCGTTAATTACCCGTACTAAAGGTTTGGAAAAGAAAAAAGAGACCGCCTCGTTTCTTTTTCTTCG
TCGAAAAAGGCAATAAAAATTNNNNNNNCGTTTCTTTTTCTTGAAAATTTTTTTTTTTGATTTTTTTCTC
TTTCGATGACCTCCCATTGATATTTAAGTTAATAAACGGTCTTCAATTTCTCAAGTTTCAGTTTCATTTT
TCTTGTTCTATTACAACTTTTTTTACTTCTTGCTCATTAGAAAGAAAGCATAGCAATCTAATCTAAGTTT
TAATTACAAAATGATAGCCTCAGAGTTTAGTTCCCTTCCATCATATGCAGCTTTTGCTACTGCTCAAGAA
GCTTATGAGCAGGCTGTTGCTAATGGTGATTCTGAAGTTGTTCTTAAAAAGTTGAAGAAGTCTTTGAATG
TGGCTAAATCTGAATTTGACCGTGATGCAGCCATGCAACGTAAGTTGGAAAAGATGGCTGATCAAGCTAT
GACCCAAATGTATAAACAGGCTAGATCTGAGGACAAGAGGGCAAAAGTTACTAGTGCTATGCAGACAATG
CTTTTCACTATGCTTAGAAAGTTGGATAATGATGCACTCAACAACATTATCAACAATGCAAGAGATGGTT
GTGTTCCCTTGAACATAATACCTCTTACAACAGCAGCCAAACTAATGGTTGTCATACCAGACTATAACAC
ATATAAAAATACGTGTGATGGTACAACATTTACTTATGCATCAGCATTGTGGGAAATCCAACAGGTTGTA
GATGCAGATAGTAAAATTGTTCAACTTAGTGAAATTAGTATGGACAATTCACCTAATTTAGCATGGCCTC
TTATTGTAACAGCTTTAAGGGCCAATTCTGCTGTCAAATTATAAACAGGCCCCTTTTCCTTTGTCGATAT
CATGTAATTAGTTATGTCACGCTTACATTCACGCCCTCCTCCCACATCCGCTCTAACCGAAAAGGAAGGA
GTTAGACAACCTGAAGTCTAGGTCCCTATTTATTTTTTTTAATAGTTATGTTAGTATTAAGAACGTTATT
TATATTTCAAATTTTTCTTTTTTTTCTGTACAAAGCGGCCGCCGAACCACTAGTGCACTGCAGTACACGG
TTTCCTTGAAATTTTTTTGATTCGGTAATCTCCGAACAGAAGGAAGAACGAAGGAAGGAGCACAGACTTA
GATTGGTATATATACGCATATGTAGTGTTGAAGAAACATGAAATTGCCCAGTATTCTTAACCCAACTGCA
CAGAACAAAAACGTGCAGGAAACGAAGATAAATCATGTCGAAAGCTACATATAAGGAACGTGCTGCTACT
CATCCTAGTCCTGTTGCTGCCAAGCTATTTAATATCATGCACGAAAAGCAAACAAACTTGTGTGCTTCAT
TGGATGTTCGTACCACCAAGGAATTACTGGAGTTAGTTGAAGCATTAGGTCCCAAAATTTGTTTACTAAA
AACACATGTGGATATCTTGACTGATTTTTCCATGGAGGGCACAGTTAAGCCGCTAAAGGCATTATCCGCC
AAGTACAATTTTTTACTCTTCGAGGACAGAAAATTTGCTGACATTGGTAATACAGTCAAATTGCAGTACT
CTGCGGGTGTATACAGAATAGCAGAATGGGCAGACATTACGAATGCACACGGTGTGGTGGGCCCAGGTAT
TGTTAGCGGTTTGAAGCAGGCGGCAGAAGAAGTAACAAAGGAACCTAGAGGCCTTTTGATGTTAGCAGAA
TTGTCATGCAAGGGCTCCCTATCTACTGGAGAATATACTAAGGGTACTGTTGACATTGCGAAGAGCGACA
AAGATTTTGTTATCGGCTTTATTGCTCAAAGAGACATGGGTGGAAGAGATGAAGGTTACGATTGGTTGAT
TATGACACCCGGTGTGGGTTTAGATGACAAGGGAGATGCATTGGGTCAACAGTATAGAACCGTGGATGAT
GTGGTTTCTACAGGATCTGACATTATTATTGTTGGAAGAGGACTATTTGCAAAGGGAAGGGATGCTAAGG
TAGAGGGTGAACGTTACAGAAAAGCAGGCTGGGAAGCATATTTGAGAAGATGCGGCCAGCAAAACTAAAA
AACTGTATTATAAGTAAATGCATGTATACTAAACTCACAAATTAGAGCTTCAATTTAATTATATCAGTTA
TTACCCGAGTAACGAAGCATCTGTGCTTCATTTTGTAGAACAAAAATGCAACGCGAGAGCGCTAATTTTT
CAAACAAAGAATCTGAGCTGCATTTTTACAGAACAGAAATGCAACGCGAAAGCGCTATTTTACCAACGAA
GAATCTGTGCTTCATTTTTGTAAAACAAAAATGCAACGCGAGAGCGCTAATTTTTCAAACAAAGAATCTG
AGCTGCATTTTTACAGAACAGAAATGCAACGCGAGAGCGCTATTTTACCAACAAAGAATCTATACTTCTT
TTTTGTTCTACAAAAATGCATCCCGAGAGCGCTATTTTTCTAACAAAGCATCTTAGATTACTTTTTTTCT
CCTTTGTGCGCTCTATAATGCAGTCTCTTGATAACTTTTTGCACTGTAGGTCCGTTAAGGTTAGAAGAAG
GCTACTTTGGTGTCTATTTTCTCTTCCATAAAAAAAGCCTGACTCCACTTCCCGCGTTTACTGATTACTA
GCGAAGCTGCGGGTGCATTTTTTCAAGATAAAGGCATCCCCGATTATATTCTATACCGATGTGGATTGCG
CATACTTTGTGAACAGAAAGTGATAGCGTTGATGATTCTTCATTGGTCAGAAAATTATGAACGGTTTCTT
CTATTTTGTCTCTATATACTACGTATAGGAAATGTTTACATTTTCGTATTGTTTTCGATTCACTCTATGA
ATAGTTCTTACTACAATTTTTTTGTCTAAAGAGTAATACTAGAGATAAACATAAAAAATGTAGAGGTCGA
GTTTAGATGCAAGTTCAAGGAGCGAAAGGTGGATGGGTAGGTTATATAGGGATATAGCACAGAGATATAT
AGCAAAGAGATACTTTTGAGCAATGTTTGTGGAAGCGGTATTCGCAATATTTTAGTAGCTCGTTACAGTC
CGGTGCGTTTTTGGTTTTTTGAAAGTGCGTCATCAGAGCGCTTTTGGTTTTCAAAAGCGCTCTGAAGTTC
CTATACTTTCTAGCTAGAGAATAGGAACTTCCCGAGCGGCCGCGTGTTACAAGCTTGACTCCAGCGTAAC
TGGACTGCAATCAACTCACTGGCTCACCTTCACGGGTGGGCCTTTCTTCGGTAGAAAATCAAAGGATCTT
CTTGAGATCCTTTTTTTCTGCGCGTAATCTGCTGCTTGCAAACAAAAAAACCACCGCTACCAGCGGTGGT
TTGTTTGCCGGATCAAGAGCTACCAACTCTTTTTCCGAGGTAACTGGCTTCAGCAGAGCGCAGATACCAA
ATACTGTTCTTCTAGTGTAGCCGTAGTTAGGCCACCACTTCAAGAACTCTGTAGCACCGCCTACATACCT
CGCTCTGCTAATCCTGTTACCAGTGGCTGCTGCCAGTGGCGATAAGTCGTGTCTTACCGGGTTGGACTCA
AGACGATAGTTACCGGATAAGGCGCAGCGGTCGGGCTGAACGGGGGGTTCGTGCACACAGCCCAGCTTGG
AGCGAACGACCTACACCGAACTGAGATACCTACAGCGTGAGCTATGAGAAAGCGCCACGCTTCCCGAAGG
GAGAAAGGCGGACAGGTATCCGGTAAGCGGCAGGGTCGGAACAGGAGAGCGCACGAGGGAGCTTCCAGGG
GTAAACGCCTGGTATCTTTATAGTCCTGTCGGGTTTCGCCACCTCTGACTTGAGCATCGATTTTTGTGAT
GCTCGTCAGGGGGGCGGAGCCTATGGAAAAACGCCAGCAACGCAGAAAGGCCCACCCGAAGGTGAGCCAG
GTGATTACATTTGGGCCCTCATCAGAGGTTTTCACCGTCATCACCGAAACGCGCGAGGCAGCTGCGGTAA
AGCTCATCAGCGTGGTCGTGAAGCGATTCACAGATGTCTGCCTGTTCATCCGCGTCCAGCTCGTTGAGTT
TCTCCAGAAGCGTTAATGTCTGGCTTCTGATAAAGCGGGCCATGTTAAGGGCGGTTTTTTCCTGTTTGGT
CACTTACCAATGCTTAATCAGTGAGGCACCTATCTCAGCGATCTGTCTATTTCGTTCATCCATAGTTGCC
TGACTCCCCGTCGTGTAGATAACTACGATGCGGGAGGGCTTACCATCTGGCCCCAGTGCTGCAATGATAC
CGCGAGACCCACGCTCACCGGCTCCAGATTTATCAGCAATAAACCAGCCAGCCGGGAGGGCCGAGCGCAG
AAGTGATCCTGCAACTTTATCCGCCTCCATCCAGTCTATTAATTGTTGCCGGGAAGCTAGAGTAAGTAGT
TCGCCAGTTAATAGTTTGCGCAACGTTGTTGCCATTGCTACAGGCATCGTGGTGTCACGCTCGTCGTTTG
GTATGGCTTCATTCAGCTCCGGTTCCCAACGATCAAGGCGAGTTACATGATCCCCCATGTTGTGCAAAAA
AGCGGTTAGCTCCTTCGGTCCTCCGATCGTTGCCAGAAGTAAGTTGGCCGCAGTGTTATCACTCATGGTT
ATGGCAGCACTGCATAATTCTCTTACTGTCATGCCATCCGTGAGATGCTTTTCTGTGACTGGTGAGTACT
CAACCAAGTCATTCTGAGAATAGTGTATGCGGCGACCGAGTTGCTCTTGCCCGGCGTCAATACGGGATAA
TACCGCGCCACATAGCAGAACTTTAAAAGTGCTCATCATTGGAAAACGTTCTTCGGGGCGTAAACTCTCA
AGGATCTTACCGCTGTTGAGATCCAGTTCGATGTAACCCACTCGTGCACCCAACTGATCTTCAGCATCTT
TTACTTTCACCAGCGTTTCTGGGTGAGCAAAAACAGGAAGGCAAAATGCCGCAAAAAAGGGAATAAGGGC
GACACGGAAATGTTGAATACTCATTTTAGCTTCCTTAGCTCCTGAAAATCTCGATAACTCAAAAAATACG
CCCGGTAGTGATCTTATTTCATTATGGTGAAAGTTGGAACCTCTTACGTGCCGATCAAGTCAAAAGCCTC
CGGTCGGAGGCTTTTGACTTTCTGCTATGGAGGTCAGGTATGATTTAAATGGTCAGTTAGA
